Addgene plasmid #136748: pISH-Olfr286
Purpose: Template to synthesize riboprobes for in situ hybridization (ISH) for Olfr286
Depositing lab: Peter Mombaerts. Depositing organization: Max Planck Research Unit for Neurogenetics. Publication: The Zonal Organization of Odorant Receptor Gene Choice in the Main Olfactory Epithelium of the Mouse. Zapiec B, Mombaerts P. Cell Rep. 2020 Mar 24;30(12):4220-4234.e5. doi: 10.1016/j.celrep.2020.02.110. PubMed 32209480.
Backbone
  Vector backbone: pGEM-T-Easy
  Vector type: in situ probe
Growth in bacteria
  Bacterial resistance: Ampicillin, 100 μg/mL
  Growth temperature: 37°C
  Growth strain: DH5alpha
  Copy number: High Copy
Gene/Insert
  Gene/Insert name: Olfr286
  Species: M. musculus (mouse)
  Mutation: ISH Probe insert
  Entrez Gene: Olfr286 (a.k.a. EG629524, MOR286-2)
  Cloning method: Unknown
Terms and licenses: Academic/Nonprofit Terms; Industry Terms: Not Available to Industry
Depositor comments: ISH probe for mouse gene: Olfr286 aka MOR286-2
How to cite: pISH-Olfr286 was a gift from Peter Mombaerts (Addgene plasmid # 136748 ; http://n2t.net/addgene:136748 ; RRID:Addgene_136748)
