[The description below was written by a language model from this plasmid's Addgene catalogue record and pLannotate feature annotations shown in this document.]
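Description:
pISH-Olfr286 is an in situ hybridization probe template built on the pGEM-T-Easy cloning vector, carrying a fragment of the mouse odorant receptor gene Olfr286 (also known as MOR286-2). It is a small bacterial plasmid of about 3.3 kb, maintained in E. coli at high copy number through a ColE1/pUC-type origin and selected with ampicillin via the β-lactamase gene and its own promoter. An f1 phage origin is also present, a standard backbone element that allows single-stranded DNA production with helper phage.

The insert lies in the multiple cloning region, between an SP6 promoter and a T7 promoter that face each other. This arrangement lets either strand be transcribed in vitro with the corresponding phage RNA polymerase, giving antisense riboprobes that detect Olfr286 mRNA in tissue sections, or sense probes as negative controls. The annotation does not label the insert itself, and the record does not state its orientation, so it is not clear which polymerase yields the antisense strand. From the promoter positions, the region between them spans only a few hundred base pairs, so the probe covers part of the gene rather than necessarily the whole coding sequence. The short hornet peptide match annotated in this interval is almost certainly a spurious similarity hit. The surrounding lac promoter, operator, CAP site and interrupted lacZα fragments are remnants of the backbone's blue/white screening system, and the lacI fragment is non-functional. The cloning method is not recorded.

The plasmid was made for work mapping the zonal expression patterns of odorant receptor genes in the mouse main olfactory epithelium.
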