Features (pLannotate 1.2.2; 13 found; start..end, strand, type, name):
    414..506     +  CDS            lacI (fragment): lac repressor; lacI; The lac repressor binds to the lac operator to inhibit transcription in E. coli. This inhibition can be relieved by adding lactose or isopropyl-β-D-thiogalactopyranoside (IPTG).
    519..540     +  protein_bind   CAP binding site: CAP binding activates transcription in the presence of cAMP. E. coli catabolite activator protein
    555..585     +  promoter       lac promoter: promoter for the E. coli lac operon
    593..609     +  protein_bind   lac operator: The lac repressor binds to the lac operator to inhibit transcription in E. coli. This inhibition can be relieved by adding lactose or isopropyl-β-D-thiogalactopyranoside (IPTG). lac repressor encoded by lacI
    651..669     +  promoter       SP6 promoter: promoter for bacteriophage SP6 RNA polymerase
    681..743     +  CDS            VESPI_VESMG (fragment): Experimental evidence at protein level: Swiss-Prot protein existence level 1. Shows contractile activity on isolated ileum smooth muscle. From Vespa magnifica (Hornet).
   1109..1127    -  promoter       T7 promoter: promoter for bacteriophage T7 RNA polymerase
   1130..1287    +  CDS            lacZα (fragment): LacZα fragment of β-galactosidase; lacZ fragment
   1291..1719    +  rep_origin     f1 ori (sequence partly withheld): f1 bacteriophage origin of replication; arrow indicates direction of (+) strand synthesis
   1747..1797    -  misc_feature   bom (fragment): basis of mobility region from pBR322
   1824..1928    +  promoter       AmpR promoter: bla
   1929..2789    +  CDS            AmpR: β-lactamase; bla; confers resistance to ampicillin, carbenicillin, and related antibiotics
   2960..231     +  rep_origin     ori (across the origin): high-copy-number ColE1/pMB1/pBR322/pUC origin of replication
>Addgene plasmid #136748 | pISH-Olfr286 | addgene full sequence | sequence record 273446 | Addgene NGS Result
ACCTACACCGAACTGAGATACCTACAGCGTGAGCTATGAGAAAGCGCCACGCTTCCCGAAGGGAGAAAGG
CGGACAGGTATCCGGTAAGCGGCAGGGTCGGAACAGGAGAGCGCACGAGGGAGCTTCCAGGGGGAAACGC
CTGGTATCTTTATAGTCCTGTCGGGTTTCGCCACCTCTGACTTGAGCGTCGATTTTTGTGATGCTCGTCA
GGGGGGCGGAGCCTATGGAAAAACGCCAGCAACGCGGCCTTTTTACGGTTCCTGGCCTTTTGCTGGCCTT
TTGCTCACATGTTCTTTCCTGCGTTATCCCCTGATTCTGTGGATAACCGTATTACCGCCTTTGAGTGAGC
TGATACCGCTCGCCGCAGCCGAACGACCGAGCGCAGCGAGTCAGTGAGCGAGGAAGCGGAAGAGCGCCCA
ATACGCAAACCGCCTCTCCCCGCGCGTTGGCCGATTCATTAATGCAGCTGGCACGACAGGTTTCCCGACT
GGAAAGCGGGCAGTGAGCGCAACGCAATTAATGTGAGTTAGCTCACTCATTAGGCACCCCAGGCTTTACA
CTTTATGCTTCCGGCTCGTATGTTGTGTGGAATTGTGAGCGGATAACAATTTCACACAGGAAACAGCTAT
GACCATGATTACGCCAAGCTATTTAGGTGACACTATAGAATACTCAAGCTATGCATCCAACGCGTTGGGA
GCTCTCCCATATGGTCGACCTGCAGGCGGCCGCGAATTCACTAGTGATTCCTTTATTCCCAATGCTGGAG
GGCTCCAAGAAAGACATTCATGTCTTCCTTGACACCAGACTCAGACCTTGTAGTAATTTCTCCTGATGTC
TAAGGCTCATATCTTGAGTTGGCTTCCAGCAAAAACTGAGCCTCTCTGATTTCTCTTGGTAATCGCTTTT
CATGATTTGAGGGACCAATGCGATGTTATAGGACTTATGGCAGTCACTAACTGAGAAGAGTCAGGCATGC
TTTACAAGATAAAGCAATTAGCATAGGCTTAGTTAGGGTTCTATTCCTGTGAAGAGACACCAGTGATCAA
ATCGAATTCCCGCGGCCGCCATGGCGGCCGGGAGCATGCGACGTCGGGCCCAATTCGCCCTATAGTGAGT
CGTATTACAATTCACTGGCCGTCGTTTTACAACGTCGTGACTGGGAAAACCCTGGCGTTACCCAACTTAA
TCGCCTTGCAGCACATCCCCCTTTCGCCAGCTGGCGTAATAGCGAAGAGGCCCGCACCGATCGCCCTTCC
CAACAGTTGCGCAGCCTGAATGGCGAATGG
[124 nt withheld, positions 1291-1414]
C
[91 nt withheld, positions 1416-1506]
A
[49 nt withheld, positions 1508-1556]
CCTTTGACGTTGGAGTCCACGTTCTTT
[37 nt withheld, positions 1584-1620]
ACCCTATCTCGGTCTATTCTTTTGATTTATAAGGGATTTTGCCGATTTCGGCCTATTGGTTAAAAAATGA
GCTGATTTAACAAAAATTTAACGCGAATTTTAACAAAATATTAACGCTTACAATTTCCTGATGCGGTATT
TTCTCCTTACGCATCTGTGCGGTATTTCACACCGCATCAGGTGGCACTTTTCGGGGAAATGTGCGCGGAA
CCCCTATTTGTTTATTTTTCTAAATACATTCAAATATGTATCCGCTCATGAGACAATAACCCTGATAAAT
GCTTCAATAATATTGAAAAAGGAAGAGTATGAGTATTCAACATTTCCGTGTCGCCCTTATTCCCTTTTTT
GCGGCATTTTGCCTTCCTGTTTTTGCTCACCCAGAAACGCTGGTGAAAGTAAAAGATGCTGAAGATCAGT
TGGGTGCACGAGTGGGTTACATCGAACTGGATCTCAACAGCGGTAAGATCCTTGAGAGTTTTCGCCCCGA
AGAACGTTTTCCAATGATGAGCACTTTTAAAGTTCTGCTATGTGGCGCGGTATTATCCCGTATTGACGCC
GGGCAAGAGCAACTCGGTCGCCGCATACACTATTCTCAGAATGACTTGGTTGAGTACTCACCAGTCACAG
AAAAGCATCTTACGGATGGCATGACAGTAAGAGAATTATGCAGTGCTGCCATAACCATGAGTGATAACAC
TGCGGCCAACTTACTTCTGACAACGATCGGAGGACCGAAGGAGCTAACCGCTTTTTTGCACAACATGGGG
GATCATGTAACTCGCCTTGATCGTTGGGAACCGGAGCTGAATGAAGCCATACCAAACGACGAGCGTGACA
CCACGATGCCTGTAGCAATGGCAACAACGTTGCGCAAACTATTAACTGGCGAACTACTTACTCTAGCTTC
CCGGCAACAATTAATAGACTGGATGGAGGCGGATAAAGTTGCAGGACCACTTCTGCGCTCGGCCCTTCCG
GCTGGCTGGTTTATTGCTGATAAATCTGGAGCCGGTGAGCGTGGGTCTCGCGGTATCATTGCAGCACTGG
GGCCAGATGGTAAGCCCTCCCGTATCGTAGTTATCTACACGACGGGGAGTCAGGCAACTATGGATGAACG
AAATAGACAGATCGCTGAGATAGGTGCCTCACTGATTAAGCATTGGTAACTGTCAGACCAAGTTTACTCA
TATATACTTTAGATTGATTTAAAACTTCATTTTTAATTTAAAAGGATCTAGGTGAAGATCCTTTTTGATA
ATCTCATGACCAAAATCCCTTAACGTGAGTTTTCGTTCCACTGAGCGTCAGACCCCGTAGAAAAGATCAA
AGGATCTTCTTGAGATCCTTTTTTTCTGCGCGTAATCTGCTGCTTGCAAACAAAAAAACCACCGCTACCA
GCGGTGGTTTGTTTGCCGGATCAAGAGCTACCAACTCTTTTTCCGAAGGTAACTGGCTTCAGCAGAGCGC
AGATACCAAATACTGTTCTTCTAGTGTAGCCGTAGTTAGGCCACCACTTCAAGAACTCTGTAGCACCGCC
TACATACCTCGCTCTGCTAATCCTGTTACCAGTGGCTGCTGCCAGTGGCGATAAGTCGTGTCTTACCGGG
TTGGACTCAAGACGATAGTTACCGGATAAGGCGCAGCGGTCGGGCTGAACGGGGGGTTCGTGCACACAGC
CCAGCTTGGAGCGAACG
